Addgene plasmid #230552: AiP2106 - pAAV-AiE2663m-minBG-SYFP2-WPRE3-BGHpA
Purpose: AiE2663m is an enhancer sequence, designed to drive AAV-mediated transgene expression in specific populations of brain cells
Depositing lab: Allen Institute for Brain Science & Bosiljka Tasic. Depositing organization: Allen Institute. Publication: A suite of enhancer AAVs and transgenic mouse lines for genetic access to cortical cell types. Ben-Simon Y, Hooper M, Narayan S, Daigle TL, Dwivedi D, Way SW, Oster A, Stafford DA, Mich JK, Taormina MJ, Martinez RA, Opitz-Araya X, Roth JR, Alexander JR, Allen S, Amster A, Arbuckle J, Ayala A, Baker PM, Bakken TE, Barcelli T, Barta S, Bendrick J, Bertagnolli D, Bielstein C, Bishwakarma P, Bowlus J, Boyer G, Brouner K, Casian B, Casper T, Chakka AB, Chakrabarty R, Chance RK, Chavan S, Clark M, Colbert K, Collman F, Daniel S, Departee M, DiValentin P, Donadio N, Dotson N, Egdorf T, Fliss T, Gabitto M, Garcia J, Gary A, Gasperini M, Gloe J, Goldy J, Gore BB, Graybuck L, Greisman N, Haeseleer F, Halterman C, Haradon Z, Hastings SD, Helback O, Ho W, Hockemeyer D, Huang C, Huff S, Hunker A, Johansen N, Jones D, Juneau Z, Kalmbach B, Kannan M, Khem S, Kussick E, Kutsal R, Larsen R, Lee C, Lee AY, Leibly M, Lenz GH, Li S, Liang E, Lusk N, Madigan Z, Malloy J, Malone J, McCue R, Melchor J, Mollenkopf T, Moosman S, Morin E, Newman D, Ng L, Ngo K, Omstead V, Otto S, Oyama A, Pena N, Pham T, Phillips E, Pom CA, Potekhina L, Ransford S, Ray PL, Rette D, Reynoldson C, Rimorin C, Rocha D, Ruiz A, Sanchez REA, Sawyer L, Sedeno-Cortes A, Sevigny JP, Shapovalova N, Shepard N, Shulga L, Sigler AR, Siverts L, Soliman S, Somasundaram S, Staats B, Stewart K, Szelenyi E, Tieu M, Trader C, Tran A, van Velthoven CTJ, Walker M, Wang Y, Weed N, Wirthlin M, Wood T, Wynalda B, Yao Z, Zhou T, Ariza J, Dee N, Reding M, Ronellenfitch K, Mufti S, Sunkin SM, Smith KA, Esposito L, Waters J, Thyagarajan B, Yao S, Lein ES, Zeng H, Levi BP, Ngai J, Ting JT, Tasic B. Cell. 2025 May 16:S0092-8674(25)00513-6. doi: 10.1016/j.cell.2025.05.002. PubMed 40403729.
Backbone
  Vector backbone: pAAV2
  Vector type: AAV
Growth in bacteria
  Bacterial resistance: Ampicillin, 100 μg/mL
  Growth temperature: 37°C
  Growth strain: NEB Stable
  Copy number: High Copy
Gene/Insert
  Gene/Insert name: SYFP2
  Species: Synthetic
  Promoter: minBG
  Cloning method: Gibson Cloning
Terms and licenses: Academic/Nonprofit Terms; Industry Terms: Not Available to Industry
How to cite: AiP2106 - pAAV-AiE2663m-minBG-SYFP2-WPRE3-BGHpA was a gift from Allen Institute for Brain Science & Bosiljka Tasic (Addgene plasmid # 230552 ; http://n2t.net/addgene:230552 ; RRID:Addgene_230552)
