[The description below was written by a language model from this plasmid's Addgene catalogue record and pLannotate feature annotations shown in this document.]
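Description:
AiP2106 - pAAV-AiE2663m-minBG-SYFP2-WPRE3-BGHpA is an AAV transfer plasmid built on a pAAV2 backbone and used to package recombinant adeno-associated virus for enhancer-driven reporter expression in the brain. It is a 4,695 nt plasmid propagated in E. coli at high copy from a ColE1/pUC-type origin, with selection by ampicillin through the β-lactamase gene and its own promoter. An f1 phage origin is also present in the backbone, along with short remnants of pBR322 bom and rop sequences. The expression cassette is flanked by AAV2 inverted terminal repeats, which supply the signals for genome replication and packaging into capsids. The annotation detects the downstream ITR in full, but only short fragments of the upstream one.

Between the ITRs, the AiE2663m enhancer sits upstream of a minimal beta-globin promoter (minBG). Neither element is annotated in the feature table, but both presumably occupy the unannotated region preceding the reporter. A minimal promoter of this kind has little activity on its own, so the level and cell-type pattern of transcription depend on the enhancer. The payload is SYFP2, a rapidly maturing monomeric yellow fluorescent protein derived from Aequorea victoria. It is followed by WPRE3, a shortened woodchuck hepatitis virus posttranscriptional regulatory element that appears as two WPRE fragments in the annotation and boosts transcript expression. The bovine growth hormone polyadenylation signal terminates the cassette.

The construct is one of a suite of enhancer AAVs for genetic access to cortical cell types, and it fluorescently labels the brain cell populations in which AiE2663m is active. The record does not state which populations those are.
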