Features (pLannotate 1.2.2; 14 found; start..end, strand, type, name):
     12..39      +  repeat_region  AAV2 ITR (fragment): inverted terminal repeat of adeno-associated virus serotype 2 inverted
     68..95      +  repeat_region  AAV2 ITR (fragment): inverted terminal repeat of adeno-associated virus serotype 2 inverted
    713..1429    +  CDS            SYFP2: SYFP2 is a basic (constitutively fluorescent) yellow fluorescent protein published in 2006, derived from Aequorea victoria. It is reported to be a very rapidly-maturing monomer with moderate acid sensitivity.
   1469..1626    +  misc_feature   WPRE (fragment): woodchuck hepatitis virus posttranscriptional regulatory element
   1632..1712    +  misc_feature   WPRE (fragment): woodchuck hepatitis virus posttranscriptional regulatory element
   1729..1840    +  polyA_signal   bGH poly(A) signal: bovine growth hormone polyadenylation signal
   1958..2098    +  repeat_region  AAV2 ITR: inverted terminal repeat of adeno-associated virus serotype 2 inverted
   2103..2154    -  misc_feature   bom (fragment): basis of mobility region from pBR322
   2173..2628    +  rep_origin     f1 ori (sequence partly withheld): f1 bacteriophage origin of replication; arrow indicates direction of (+) strand synthesis
   2629..2678    -  misc_feature   bom (fragment): basis of mobility region from pBR322
   2780..2815    -  CDS            rop (fragment): Rop protein, which maintains plasmids at low copy number; rop
   2910..3014    +  promoter       AmpR promoter: bla
   3015..3875    +  CDS            AmpR: β-lactamase; bla; confers resistance to ampicillin, carbenicillin, and related antibiotics
   4046..4634    +  rep_origin     ori: high-copy-number ColE1/pMB1/pBR322/pUC origin of replication
>Addgene plasmid #230552 | AiP2106 - pAAV-AiE2663m-minBG-SYFP2-WPRE3-BGHpA | addgene full sequence | sequence record 461969 | Addgene NGS Result
CCTGCAGGCAGCTGCGCGCTCGCTCGCTCACTGAGGCCGCCCGGGCGTCGGGCGACCTTTGGTCGCCCGG
CCTCAGTGAGCGAGCGAGCGCGCAGAGAGGGAGTGGCCAACTCCATCACTAGGGGTTCCTGCGGCCGCAC
GCGTTCTCCTTTCCTTAGTCTTTCCACTCTGCTGGCCTACGGGCAGCTGTGAGTTTTTCATGTTCCTGGT
GCTGCTGCCTCGGTTTCTAGCATATGGGAGATGGTTCTAAAAGGTTTAGCTATCAGTGGAGTTTGTAGCA
TAGCCCTGAAGTCACAGACAATCTAAGCAAAGTGAAAATTTTCCATCACATGACAAAACAAAAACAAAAA
GAAGAACACTAAACACTGGTGTGATTTCCTGTGCTCTCTGGGATACTCTTGCCCCATCTGCTTTTAAATT
TTTGAGTTAAATCCAAATATTCATAGTTCTTGACAGAACACACTTAGAACAAACAAAGTCTCTACTATGA
ATCTCTGACTGTTTCAGCATGCCTTTCTTTCTCAGTCTGTTACCATACCCAAAGCAAATTGAAAACAGAT
TTGATATCCAATCTGGGGAGACTTCTGCCATTTCTTTATTTTCCTCGCCGGCGGAGCTCGGGCTGGGCAT
AAAAGTCAGGGCAGAGCCATCTATTGCTTACATTTGCTTCTGGGATCCAGATCTTTCGAAGCTAGCGCTA
CCGGTCGCCACCATGGTGAGCAAGGGCGAGGAGCTGTTCACCGGGGTGGTGCCCATCCTGGTCGAGCTGG
ACGGCGACGTAAACGGCCACAAGTTCAGCGTGTCCGGCGAGGGCGAGGGCGATGCCACCTACGGCAAGCT
GACCCTGAAGCTGATCTGCACCACCGGCAAGCTGCCCGTGCCCTGGCCCACCCTCGTGACCACCCTGGGC
TACGGCGTGCAGTGCTTCGCCCGCTACCCCGACCACATGAAGCAGCACGACTTCTTCAAGTCCGCCATGC
CCGAAGGCTACGTCCAGGAGCGCACCATCTTCTTCAAGGACGACGGCAACTACAAGACCCGCGCCGAGGT
GAAGTTCGAGGGCGACACCCTGGTGAACCGCATCGAGCTGAAGGGCATCGACTTCAAGGAGGACGGCAAC
ATCCTGGGGCACAAGCTGGAGTACAACTACAACAGCCACAACGTCTATATCACCGCCGACAAGCAGAAGA
ACGGCATCAAGGCCAACTTCAAGATCCGCCACAACATCGAGGACGGCGGCGTGCAGCTCGCCGACCACTA
CCAGCAGAACACCCCCATCGGCGACGGCCCCGTGCTGCTGCCCGACAACCACTACCTGAGCTACCAGTCC
AAGCTGAGCAAAGACCCCAACGAGAAGCGCGATCACATGGTCCTGCTGGAGTTCGTGACCGCCGCCGGGA
TCACTCTCGGCATGGACGAGCTGTACAAGTAAGTCGACGGCGCGCCGCGGCCGCGAATTCGATATCATAA
TCAACCTCTGGATTACAAAATTTGTGAAAGATTGACTGGTATTCTTAACTATGTTGCTCCTTTTACGCTA
TGTGGATACGCTGCTTTAATGCCTTTGTATCATGCTATTGCTTCCCGTATGGCTTTCATTTTCTCCTCCT
TGTATAAATCCTGGTTAGTTCTTGCCACGGCGGAACTCATCGCCGCCTGCCTTGCCCGCTGCTGGACAGG
GGCTCGGCTGTTGGGCACTGACAATTCCGTGGCTCGAGAGATCTTCGACTGTGCCTTCTAGTTGCCAGCC
ATCTGTTGTTTGCCCCTCCCCCGTGCCTTCCTTGACCCTGGAAGGTGCCACTCCCACTGTCCTTTCCTAA
TAAAATGAGGAAATTGCATCGCATTGTCTGAGTAGGTGTCATTCTATTCTGGGGGGTGGGGTGGGGCAGG
ACAGCAAGGGGGAGGATTGGGAAGACAATAGCAGGCATGAGATCTCACGTGCGGACCGAGCGGCCGCAGG
AACCCCTAGTGATGGAGTTGGCCACTCCCTCTCTGCGCGCTCGCTCGCTCACTGAGGCCGGGCGACCAAA
GGTCGCCCGACGCCCGGGCTTTGCCCGGGCGGCCTCAGTGAGCGAGCGAGCGCGCAGCTGCCTGCAGGGG
CGCCTGATGCGGTATTTTCTCCTTACGCATCTGTGCGGTATTTCACACCGCATA
[95 nt withheld, positions 2155-2249]
T
[46 nt withheld, positions 2251-2296]
C
[141 nt withheld, positions 2298-2438]
CCTTTGACGTTGGAGTCCACGTTCTTT
[37 nt withheld, positions 2466-2502]
ACTCTATCTCGGGCTATTCTTTTGATTTATAAGGGATTTTGCCGATTTCGGTCTATTGGTTAAAAAATGA
GCTGATTTAACAAAAATTTAACGCGAATTTTAACAAAATATTAACGTTTACAATTTTATGGTGCACTCTC
AGTACAATCTGCTCTGATGCCGCATAGTTAAGCCAGCCCCGACACCCGCCAACACCCGCTGACGCGCCCT
GACGGGCTTGTCTGCTCCCGGCATCCGCTTACAGACAAGCTGTGACCGTCTCCGGGAGCTGCATGTGTCA
GAGGTTTTCACCGTCATCACCGAAACGCGCGAGACGAAAGGGCCTCGTGATACGCCTATTTTTATAGGTT
AATGTCATGATAATAATGGTTTCTTAGACGTCAGGTGGCACTTTTCGGGGAAATGTGCGCGGAACCCCTA
TTTGTTTATTTTTCTAAATACATTCAAATATGTATCCGCTCATGAGACAATAACCCTGATAAATGCTTCA
ATAATATTGAAAAAGGAAGAGTATGAGTATTCAACATTTCCGTGTCGCCCTTATTCCCTTTTTTGCGGCA
TTTTGCCTTCCTGTTTTTGCTCACCCAGAAACGCTGGTGAAAGTAAAAGATGCTGAAGATCAGTTGGGTG
CACGAGTGGGTTACATCGAACTGGATCTCAACAGCGGTAAGATCCTTGAGAGTTTTCGCCCCGAAGAACG
TTTTCCAATGATGAGCACTTTTAAAGTTCTGCTATGTGGCGCGGTATTATCCCGTATTGACGCCGGGCAA
GAGCAACTCGGTCGCCGCATACACTATTCTCAGAATGACTTGGTTGAGTACTCACCAGTCACAGAAAAGC
ATCTTACGGATGGCATGACAGTAAGAGAATTATGCAGTGCTGCCATAACCATGAGTGATAACACTGCGGC
CAACTTACTTCTGACAACGATCGGAGGACCGAAGGAGCTAACCGCTTTTTTGCACAACATGGGGGATCAT
GTAACTCGCCTTGATCGTTGGGAACCGGAGCTGAATGAAGCCATACCAAACGACGAGCGTGACACCACGA
TGCCTGTAGCAATGGCAACAACGTTGCGCAAACTATTAACTGGCGAACTACTTACTCTAGCTTCCCGGCA
ACAATTAATAGACTGGATGGAGGCGGATAAAGTTGCAGGACCACTTCTGCGCTCGGCCCTTCCGGCTGGC
TGGTTTATTGCTGATAAATCTGGAGCCGGTGAGCGTGGGTCTCGCGGTATCATTGCAGCACTGGGGCCAG
ATGGTAAGCCCTCCCGTATCGTAGTTATCTACACGACGGGGAGTCAGGCAACTATGGATGAACGAAATAG
ACAGATCGCTGAGATAGGTGCCTCACTGATTAAGCATTGGTAACTGTCAGACCAAGTTTACTCATATATA
CTTTAGATTGATTTAAAACTTCATTTTTAATTTAAAAGGATCTAGGTGAAGATCCTTTTTGATAATCTCA
TGACCAAAATCCCTTAACGTGAGTTTTCGTTCCACTGAGCGTCAGACCCCGTAGAAAAGATCAAAGGATC
TTCTTGAGATCCTTTTTTTCTGCGCGTAATCTGCTGCTTGCAAACAAAAAAACCACCGCTACCAGCGGTG
GTTTGTTTGCCGGATCAAGAGCTACCAACTCTTTTTCCGAAGGTAACTGGCTTCAGCAGAGCGCAGATAC
CAAATACTGTTCTTCTAGTGTAGCCGTAGTTAGGCCACCACTTCAAGAACTCTGTAGCACCGCCTACATA
CCTCGCTCTGCTAATCCTGTTACCAGTGGCTGCTGCCAGTGGCGATAAGTCGTGTCTTACCGGGTTGGAC
TCAAGACGATAGTTACCGGATAAGGCGCAGCGGTCGGGCTGAACGGGGGGTTCGTGCACACAGCCCAGCT
TGGAGCGAACGACCTACACCGAACTGAGATACCTACAGCGTGAGCTATGAGAAAGCGCCACGCTTCCCGA
AGGGAGAAAGGCGGACAGGTATCCGGTAAGCGGCAGGGTCGGAACAGGAGAGCGCACGAGGGAGCTTCCA
GGGGGAAACGCCTGGTATCTTTATAGTCCTGTCGGGTTTCGCCACCTCTGACTTGAGCGTCGATTTTTGT
GATGCTCGTCAGGGGGGCGGAGCCTATGGAAAAACGCCAGCAACGCGGCCTTTTTACGGTTCCTGGCCTT
TTGCTGGCCTTTTGCTCACATGT
